Addgene plasmid #49033: pTLNXA7
Purpose: (Empty Backbone) FX cloning Xenopus oocyte expression vector with SP6 promoter and N-terminal chicken alpha7 signal sequence
Depositing lab: Raimund Dutzler & Eric Geertsma. Depositing organization: University of Zurich. Publication: A versatile and efficient high-throughput cloning tool for structural biology. Geertsma ER, Dutzler R. Biochemistry. 2011 Apr 19;50(15):3272-8. Epub 2011 Mar 25. 10.1021/bi200178z PubMed 21410291.
Backbone
  Vector backbone: pTLN
  Backbone manufacturer: Lorenz et al, 1996 (PubMed ID: 8917596)
  Backbone size (bp): 5306
  Modifications to backbone: modified for compatibility with FX cloning and added tags/fusion proteins
  Vector type: Xenopus oocytes expression
  Promoter: SP6
  Tag / fusion protein: chicken alpha7 signal sequence (N terminal on backbone)
Growth in bacteria
  Bacterial resistance: Chloramphenicol and Ampicillin, 25 & 100 μg/mL
  Growth temperature: 37°C
  Growth strain: DB3.1
  Copy number: Low Copy
Gene/Insert
  Cloning method: Unknown
  Sequencing primers: 5′ SP6; 3′ M13pUC-rev
Terms and licenses: Academic/Nonprofit Terms; Industry Terms: Not Available to Industry
Depositor comments: Constructed by Dr. Iwan Zimmermann, Dutzler lab, Dept of Biochemistry, University of Zurich, Switzerland.
How to cite: pTLNXA7 was a gift from Raimund Dutzler & Eric Geertsma (Addgene plasmid # 49033 ; http://n2t.net/addgene:49033 ; RRID:Addgene_49033)
