[The description below was written by a language model from this plasmid's Addgene catalogue record and pLannotate feature annotations shown in this document.]
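Description:
pTLNXA7 is an empty-backbone vector for expressing proteins in Xenopus oocytes, derived from pTLN and modified for compatibility with FX cloning. It is a 5,306 bp plasmid carrying a ColE1/pMB1-type origin, with bom sequences and remnants of rop and the tetracycline resistance gene pointing to pBR322-type ancestry. The record lists it as low copy. Selection is by ampicillin (β-lactamase on the backbone) together with chloramphenicol, the latter conferred by a cat gene that sits within the replaceable cloning cassette.

The expression unit begins with a bacteriophage SP6 promoter followed by the Xenopus β-globin 5′-UTR, which acts as a translational enhancer. This leads into a short coding segment from the N-terminus of the chicken α7 nicotinic acetylcholine receptor subunit, which serves as the signal sequence. Downstream of it lies a counterselection cassette containing ccdB, a fragment of ccdA and the chloramphenicol marker, and beyond that the Xenopus β-globin 3′-UTR. Because CcdB is toxic to ordinary E. coli, the empty vector is maintained in the tolerant strain DB3.1. In FX cloning the cassette is exchanged for the open reading frame of interest, so that non-recombinant plasmids are eliminated in standard strains. The inserted gene is thereby fused in frame behind the α7 signal sequence, presumably to direct the product into the secretory pathway.

The automated annotation also reports an attR1 site, a lac UV5 promoter and two SV40 NLS matches on the reverse strand within the cassette region; these are probably carry-over from the source of the cassette or chance matches, and the record assigns them no function. The SP6 promoter and globin UTRs fit in vitro synthesis of RNA for oocyte expression, within a cloning system developed for high-throughput structural biology.
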