Features (pLannotate 1.2.2; 23 found; start..end, strand, type, name):
      1..63      +  CDS            CHRNA7 (fragment): ACHA7_CHICK - Experimental evidence at protein level: Swiss-Prot protein existence level 1. After binding acetylcholine, the AChR responds by an extensive change in conformation that affects all subunits and leads to opening of an ion-conducting channel across the plasma membrane. From Gallus gallus (Chicken).
    115..417     -  CDS            ccdB: CCDB_ECOLI - Also known as G, letB, letD. Experimental evidence at protein level: Swiss-Prot protein existence level 1. Toxic component of a type II toxin-antitoxin (TA) system, functioning in plasmid maintainence. Responsible for the post- segregational killing (PSK) of plasmid-free cells, also referred to as a plasmid addiction system. Half-life of over 2 hours. Cell killing by CcdB is accompanied by filamentation, defects in chromosome and plasmid segregation, defects in cell division, formation of anucleate cells, decreased DNA synthesis and plasmid loss. Interferes with the activity of DN
    422..580     -  CDS            ccdA (fragment): CCDA_ECO57 - Also known as H, letA. Experimental evidence at protein level: Swiss-Prot protein existence level 1. Antitoxin component of a type II toxin-antitoxin (TA) system which inhibits the post-segregational killing (PSK) of plasmid-free cells, also referred to as a plasmid addiction system. Binds to and blocks the activity of CcdB; will also remove bound CcdB protein from the CcdB-GyrA complex by forming a CcdA-CcdB complex, a process termed rejuvenation. Functions as a transcriptional corepressor for the ccdAB operon, repression also requires CcdB (By similarity). From Escherichia coli
    759..1418    -  CDS            CmR: chloramphenicol acetyltransferase; cat; confers resistance to chloramphenicol
   1419..1448    -  promoter       cat promoter (fragment): promoter of the E. coli cat gene encoding chloramphenicol acetyltransferase
   1472..1502    -  promoter       lac UV5 promoter: E. coli lac promoter with an "up" mutation
   1527..1651    -  protein_bind   attR1: mutant version of attR; recombination site for the Gateway® LR reaction LR Clonase™
   1670..1690    -  CDS            SV40 NLS: nuclear localization signal of SV40 (simian virus 40) large T antigen
   1694..1714    -  CDS            SV40 NLS: nuclear localization signal of SV40 (simian virus 40) large T antigen
   1927..1982    -  misc_feature   MCS (fragment): pBluescript multiple cloning site
   1995..2120    +  3'UTR          Xenopus globin 3'-UTR: 3'-UTR of the major beta-globin gene of Xenopus laevis
   2247..2263    -  protein_bind   lac operator: The lac repressor binds to the lac operator to inhibit transcription in E. coli. This inhibition can be relieved by adding lactose or isopropyl-β-D-thiogalactopyranoside (IPTG). lac repressor encoded by lacI
   2271..2301    -  promoter       lac promoter: promoter for the E. coli lac operon
   2337..2473    +  misc_feature   bom: basis of mobility region from pBR322
   2659..3247    -  rep_origin     ori: high-copy-number ColE1/pMB1/pBR322/pUC origin of replication
   3418..4278    -  CDS            AmpR: β-lactamase; bla; confers resistance to ampicillin, carbenicillin, and related antibiotics
   4279..4370    -  promoter       AmpR promoter: bla
   4389..4416    -  terminator     rrnB T2 terminator: transcription terminator T2 from the E. coli rrnB gene
   4523..4558    +  CDS            rop (fragment): Rop protein, which maintains plasmids at low copy number; rop
   4660..4710    +  misc_feature   bom (fragment): basis of mobility region from pBR322
   4710..4989    -  CDS            TcR (fragment): tetracycline efflux protein; tet; confers resistance to tetracycline
   5218..5236    +  promoter       SP6 promoter: promoter for bacteriophage SP6 RNA polymerase
   5248..5290    +  5'UTR          Xenopus globin 5'-UTR: translational enhancer from the 5'-UTR of the major beta-globin gene of Xenopus laevis
>Addgene plasmid #49033 | pTLNXA7 | depositor full sequence | sequence record 71992 | pTLNXA7 sequence 5306 bps
ATGGGACTGAGAGCTCTGATGCTGTGGCTGCTGGCTGCTGCTGGACTGGTGAGAGAATCTCTGAGTTGAA
GAGCGACCTGCAGACTGGCTGTGTATAAGGGAGCCTGACATTTATATTCCCCAGAACATCAGGTTAATGG
CGTTTTTGATGTCATTTTCGCGGTGGCTGAGATCAGCCACTTCTTCCCCGATAACGGAGACCGGCACACT
GGCCATATCGGTGGTCATCATGCGCCAGCTTTCATCCCCGATATGCACCACCGGGTAAAGTTCACGGGAG
ACTTTATCTGACAGCAGACGTGCACTGGCCAGGGGGATCACCATCCGTCGCCCGGGCGTGTCAATAATAT
CACTCTGTACATCCACAAACAGACGATAACGGCTCTCTCTTTTATAGGTGTAAACCTTAAACTGCATTTC
ACCAGCCCCTGTTCTCGTCAGCAAAAGAGCCGTTCATTTCAATAAACCGGGCGACCTCAGCCATCCCTTC
CTGATTTTCCGCTTTCCAGCGTTCGGCACGCAGACGACGGGCTTCATTCTGCATGGTTGTGCTTACCAGA
CCGGAGATATTGACATCATATATGCCTTGAGCAACTGATAGCTGTCGCTGTCAACTGTCACTGTAATACG
CTGCTTCATAGCATACCTCTTTTTGACATACTTCGGGTATACATATCAGTATATATTCTTATACCGCAAA
AATCAGCGCGCAAATACGCATACTGTTATCTGGCTTTTAGTAAGCCGGATCCACGCGTTTACGCCCCGCC
CTGCCACTCATCGCAGTACTGTTGTAATTCATTAAGCATTCTGCCGACATGGAAGCCATCACAAACGGCA
TGATGAACCTGAATCGCCAGCGGCATCAGCACCTTGTCGCCTTGCGTATAATATTTGCCCATGGTGAAAA
CGGGGGCGAAGAAGTTGTCCATATTGGCCACGTTTAAATCAAAACTGGTGAAACTCACCCAGGGATTGGC
TGAGACGAAAAACATATTCTCAATAAACCCTTTAGGGAAATAGGCCAGGTTTTCACCGTAACACGCCACA
TCTTGCGAATATATGTGTAGAAACTGCCGGAAATCGTCGTGGTATTCACTCCAGAGCGATGAAAACGTTT
CAGTTTGCTCATGGAAAACGGTGTAACAAGGGTGAACACTATCCCATATCACCAGCTCACCGTCTTTCAT
TGCCATACGGAATTCCGGATGAGCATTCATCAGGCGGGCAAGAATGTGAATAAAGGCCGGATAAAACTTG
TGCTTATTTTTCTTTACGGTCTTTAAAAAGGCCGTAATATCCAGCTGAACGGTCTGGTTATAGGTACATT
GAGCAACTGACTGAAATGCCTCAAAATGTTCTTTACGATGCCATTGGGATATATCAACGGTGGTATATCC
AGTGATTTTTTTCTCCATTTTAGCTTCCTTAGCTCCTGAAAATCTCGACGGATCCTAACTCAAAATCCAC
ACATTATACGAGCCGGAAGCATAAAGTGTAAAGCCTGGGGTGCCTAATGCGGCCGCCATAGTGACTGGAT
ATGTTGTGTTTTACAGTATTATGTAGTCTGTTTTTTATGCAAAATCTAATTTAATATATTGATATTTATA
TCATTTTACGTTTCTCGTTCAGCTTTTTTGTACAAACTTGTGATATCGAATTCGCTAGCTACCTTTCTCT
TCTTTTTTGGATCTACCTTTCTCTTCTTTTTTGGGGATCCACTAGTTCAGCTCTTCTGCATAATCCGGTC
TGAAGGAGGTGGCTCGTCTCGGGGGCTGGGGATGGGATGGTGGGTGTTGGATGCATCTCCCGGGATTTAT
CTTGAGAATATAAAGACCCAGAGGTTGAGATAGAGAGAAAGAAAGATCGGGTCGACCACGAATTCTTGCT
CCAGGTCCAGACAGGACGCTTTAGAGCACAATGGATCTCGAGGTCGACGGTATCGATAAGCTTGATATCG
AATTCCTGCAGCCCGGGGGATCTGGTTACCACTAAACCAGCCTCAAGAACACCCGAATGGAGTCTCTAAG
CTACATAATACCAACTTACACTTTACAAAATGTTGTCCCCCAAAATGTAGCCATTCGTATCTGCTCCTAA
TAAAAAGAAAGTTTCTTCACATTCTAAAAAAAAAAAAAAAAAAAAAAAAAAAAAAAAAGCGCGCGCGCGC
GCGCGCGCTGGCGGACCGACGCGTTAACTACGTATTTAAATTCGTAATCATGGTCATAGCTGTTTCCTGT
GTGAAATTGTTATCCGCTCACAATTCCACACAACATACGAGCCGGAAGCATAAAGTGTAAAGCCTGGGGT
GCCTAATGAGTGAGCTGGCCCGTCCGGCCATGACCCAGTCACGTAGCGATAGCGGAGTGTATACTGGCTT
AACTATGCGGCATCAGAGCAGATTGTACTGAGAGTGCACCATATGCGGTGTGAAATACCGCACAGATGCG
TAAGGAGAAAATACCGCATCAGGGGCACTTCCGCTTCCTCGCTCACTGACTCGCTGCGCTCGGTCGTTCG
GCTGCGGCGAGCGGTATCAGCTCACTCAAAGGCGGTAATACGGTTATCCACAGAATCAGGGGATAACGCA
GGAAAGAACATGTGAGCAAAAGGCCAGCAAAAGGCCAGGAACCGTAAAAAGGCCGCGTTGCTGGCGTTTT
TCCATAGGCTCCGCCCCCCTGACGAGCATCACAAAAATCGACGCTCAAGTCAGAGGTGGCGAAACCCGAC
AGGACTATAAAGATACCAGGCGTTTCCCCCTGGAAGCTCCCTCGTGCGCTCTCCTGTTCCGACCCTGCCG
CTTACCGGATACCTGTCCGCCTTTCTCCCTTCGGGAAGCGTGGCGCTTTCTCATAGCTCACGCTGTAGGT
ATCTCAGTTCGGTGTAGGTCGTTCGCTCCAAGCTGGGCTGTGTGCACGAACCCCCCGTTCAGCCCGACCG
CTGCGCCTTATCCGGTAACTATCGTCTTGAGTCCAACCCGGTAAGACACGACTTATCGCCACTGGCAGCA
GCCACTGGTAACAGGATTAGCAGAGCGAGGTATGTAGGCGGTGCTACAGAGTTCTTGAAGTGGTGGCCTA
ACTACGGCTACACTAGAAGGACAGTATTTGGTATCTGCGCTCTGCTGAAGCCAGTTACCTTCGGAAAAAG
AGTTGGTAGCTCTTGATCCGGCAAACAAACCACCGCTGGTAGCGGTGGTTTTTTTGTTTGCAAGCAGCAG
ATTACGCGCAGAAAAAAAGGATCTCAAGAAGATCCTTTGATCTTTTCTACGGGGTCTGACGCTCAGTGGA
ACGAAAACTCACGTTAAGGGATTTTGGTCATGAGATTATCAAAAAGGATCTTCACCTAGATCCTTTTAAA
TTAAAAATGAAGTTTTAAATCAATCTAAAGTATATATGAGTAAACTTGGTCTGACAGTTACCAATGCTTA
ATCAGTGAGGCACCTATCTCAGCGATCTGTCTATTTCGTTCATCCATAGTTGCCTGACTCCCCGTCGTGT
AGATAACTACGATACGGGAGGGCTTACCATCTGGCCCCAGTGCTGCAATGATACCGCGAGACCCACGCTC
ACCGGCTCCAGATTTATCAGCAATAAACCAGCCAGCCGGAAGGGCCGAGCGCAGAAGTGGTCCTGCAACT
TTATCCGCCTCCATCCAGTCTATTAATTGTTGCCGGGAAGCTAGAGTAAGTAGTTCGCCAGTTAATAGTT
TGCGCAACGTTGTTGCCATTGCTACAGGCATCGTGGTGTCACGCTCGTCGTTTGGTATGGCTTCATTCAG
CTCCGGTTCCCAACGATCAAGGCGAGTTACATGATCCCCCATGTTGTGCAAAAAAGCGGTTAGCTCCTTC
GGTCCTCCGATCGTTGTCAGAAGTAAGTTGGCCGCAGTGTTATCACTCATGGTTATGGCAGCACTGCATA
ATTCTCTTACTGTCATGCCATCCGTAAGATGCTTTTCTGTGACTGGTGAGTACTCAACCAAGTCATTCTG
AGAATAGTGTATGCGGCGACCGAGTTGCTCTTGCCCGGCGTCAACACGGGATAATACCGCGCCACATAGC
AGAACTTTAAAAGTGCTCATCATTGGAAAACGTTCTTCGGGGCGAAAACTCTCAAGGATCTTACCGCTGT
TGAGATCCAGTTCGATGTAACCCACTCGTGCACCCAACTGATCTTCAGCATCTTTTACTTTCACCAGCGT
TTCTGGGTGAGCAAAAACAGGAAGGCAAAATGCCGCAAAAAAGGGAATAAGGGCGACACGGAAATGTTGA
ATACTCATACTCTTCCTTTTTCAATATTATTGAAGCATTTATCAGGGTTATTGTCTCATGAGCGGATACA
TATTTGAATGTATTTAGAAAAATAAACAAAAGAGTTTGTAGAAACGCAAAAAGGCCATCCGTCAGGATGG
CCTTCTGCTTAATTTGATGCCTGGCAGTTTATGGCGGGCGTCCTGCCCGCCACCCTCCGGGCCGTTGCTT
CGCAACGTTCAAATCCGCTCCCGGCCTCAGTGGCCCTTTCGTCTCGCGCGTTTCGGTGATGACGGTGAAA
ACCTCTGACACATGCAGCTCCCGGAGACGGTCACAGCTTGTCTGTAAGCGGATGCCGGGAGCAGACAAGC
CCGTCAGGGCGCGTCAGCGGGTGTTGGCGGGTGTCGGGGCTGGCTTAACTATGCGGCATCAGAGCAGATT
GTACTGAGAGTGCACCATATCGACGCTCTCCCTTATGCGACTCCTGCATTAGGAAGCAGCCCAGTAGTAG
GTTGAGGCCGTTGAGCACCGCCGCCGCAAGGAATGGTGCATGCAAGGAGATGGCGCCCAACAGTCCCCCG
GCCACGGGGCCTGCCACCATACCCACGCCGAAACAAGCGCTCATGAGCCCGAAGTGGCGAGCCCGATCTT
CCCCATCGGTGATGTCGGCGATATAGGCGCCAGCAACCGCACCTGTGGCGCCGGTGATGCCGGCCACGAT
GCGTCCGGCGTAGAGGATCTGGCTAGCGATGACCCTGCTGATTGGTTCGCTGACCATTTCCGGGGTGCGG
AACGGCGTTACCAGAAACTCAGAAGGTTCGTCCAACCAAACCGACTCTGACGGCAGTTTACGAGAGAGAT
GATAGGGTCTGCTTCAGTAAGCCAGATGCTACACAATTAGGCTTGTACATATTGTCGTTAGAACGCGGCT
ACAATTAATACATAACCTTATGTATCATACACATACGATTTAGGTGACACTATAGAATACAAGCTTGCTT
GTTCTTTTTGCAGAAGCTCAGAATAAACGCTCAACTTTGGCAGATCGCGAGCCACC
