>Addgene plasmid #49033 | pTLNXA7 | addgene partial sequence | sequence record 73281 | SP6 5'-ATTTAGGTGACACTATAG-3'
AACGCTCAACTTTGGCAGATCGCGAGCCACCATGGGACTGAGAGCTCTGATGCTGTGGCTGCTGGCTGCT
GCTGGACTGGTGAGAGAATCTCTGAGTTGAAGAGCGACCTGCAGACTGGCTGTGTATAAGGGAGCCTGAC
ATTTATATTCCCCAGAACATCAGGTTAATGGCGTTTTTGATGTCATTTTCGCGGTGGCTGAGATCAGCCA
CTTCTTCCCCGATAACGGAGACCGGCACACTGGCCATATCGGTGGTCATCATGCGCCAGCTTTCATCCCC
GATATGCACCACCGGGTAAAGTTCACGGGAGACTTTATCTGACAGCAGACGTGCACTGGCCAGGGGGATC
ACCATCCGTCGCCCGGGCGTGTCAATAATATCACTCTGTACATCCACAAACAGACGATAACGGCTCTCTC
TTTTATAGGTGTAAACCTTAAACTGCATTTCACCAGCCCCTGTTCTCGTCAGCAAAAGAGCCGTTCATTT
CAATAAACCGGGCGACCTCAGCCATCCCTTCCTGATTTTCCGCTTTCCAGCGTTCGGCACGCAGACGACG
GGCTTCATTCTGCATGGTTGTGCTTACCAGACCGGAGATATTGACATCATATATGCCTTGAGCAACTGAT
AGCTGTCGCTGTCAACTGTCACTGTAATACGCTGCTTCATAGCATACCTCTTTTTGACATACTTCGGGTA
TACATATCAGTATATATTCTTATACCGCAAAAATCAGCGCGCAAATACGCATACTGTTATCTGGCTTTTA
GTAAGCCGGATCCACGCGTTTACGCCCCGCCCTGCCACTCATCGCAGTACTGTTGTAATTCATTAAGCAT
TCTGCCGACATGGAAGCCATCACAAACGGCATGATGAACCTGAATCGCCAGCGGCATCAGCACCTTGTCG
CCTTGCGTATAATATTTGCCCATGGTGAAAACGGGGGCGAA
