>Addgene plasmid #49033 | pTLNXA7 | addgene partial sequence | sequence record 73290 | CAT-R 5'-GCAACTGACTGAAATGCCTC-3'
ATCAACGGTGGTATATCCAGTGATTTTTTTCTCCATTTTAGCTTCCTTAGCTCCTGAAAATCTCGACGGA
TCCTAACTCAAAATCCACACATTATACGAGCCGGAAGCATAAAGTGTAAAGCCTGGGGTGCCTAATGCGG
CCGCCATAGTGACTGGATATGTTGTGTTTTACAGTATTATGTAGTCTGTTTTTTATGCAAAATCTAATTT
AATATATTGATATTTATATCATTTTACGTTTCTCGTTCAGCTTTTTTGTACAAACTTGTGATATCGAATT
CGCTAGCTACCTTTCTCTTCTTTTTTGGATCTACCTTTCTCTTCTTTTTTGGGGATCCACTAGTTCAGCT
CTTCTGCATAATCCGGTCTGAAGGAGGTGGCTCGTCTCGGGGGCTGGGGATGGGATGGTGGGTGTTGGAT
GCATCTCCCGGGATTTATCTTGAGAATATAAAGACCCAGAGGTTGAGATAGAGAGAAAGAAAGATCGGGT
CGACCACGAATTCTTGCTCCAGGTCCAGACAGGACGCTTTAGAGCACAATGGATCTCGAGGTCGACGGTA
TCGATAAGCTTGATATCGAATTCCTGCAGCCCGGGGGATCTGGTTACCACTAAACCAGCCTCAAGAACAC
CCGAATGGAGTCTCTAAGCTACATAATACCAACTTACACTTTACAAAATGTTGTCCCCCAAAATGTAGCC
ATTCGTATCTGCTCCTAATAAAAAGAAAGTTTCTTCACATTCTAAA
